>Addgene plasmid #60057 | pOTTC293 - pAAV EF1a V5-synuclein (WT) | depositor full sequence | sequence record 95968 | pOTTC293 - pAAV EF1a V5-synuclein (WT) sequence 5835 bps
CCTGCAGGCAGCTGCGCGCTCGCTCGCTCACTGAGGCCGCCCGGGCAAAGCCCGGGCGTCGGGCGACCTT
TGGTCGCCCGGCCTCAGTGAGCGAGCGAGCGCGCAGAGAGGGAGTGGCCAACTCCATCACTAGGGGTTCC
TGCGGCCGCACGCGTAAGCTTTGCAAAGATGGATAAAGTTTTAAACAGAGAGGAATCTTTGCAGCTAATG
GACCTTCTAGGTCTTGAAAGGAGTGGGAATTGGCTCCGGTGCCCGTCAGTGGGCAGAGCGCACATCGCCC
ACAGTCCCCGAGAAGTTGGGGGGAGGGGTCGGCAATTGAACCGGTGCCTAGAGAAGGTGGCGCGGGGTAA
ACTGGGAAAGTGATGTCGTGTACTGGCTCCGCCTTTTTCCCGAGGGTGGGGGAGAACCGTATATAAGTGC
AGTAGTCGCCGTGAACGTTCTTTTTCGCAACGGGTTTGCCGCCAGAACACAGGTAAGTGCCGTGTGTGGT
TCCCGCGGGCCTGGCCTCTTTACGGGTTATGGCCCTTGCGTGCCTTGAATTACTTCCACTGGCTGCAGTA
CGTGATTCTTGATCCCGAGCTTCGGGTTGGAAGTGGGTGGGAGAGTTCGAGGCCTTGCGCTTAAGGAGCC
CCTTCGCCTCGTGCTTGAGTTGAGGCCTGGCCTGGGCGCTGGGGCCGCCGCGTGCGAATCTGGTGGCACC
TTCGCGCCTGTCTCGCTGCTTTCGATAAGTCTCTAGCCATTTAAAATTTTTGATGACCTGCTGCGACGCT
TTTTTTCTGGCAAGATAGTCTTGTAAATGCGGGCCAAGATCTGCACACTGGTATTTCGGTTTTTGGGGCC
GCGGGCGGCGACGGGGCCCGTGCGTCCCAGCGCACATGTTCGGCGAGGCGGGGCCTGCGAGCGCGGCCAC
CGAGAATCGGACGGGGGTAGTCTCAAGCTGGCCGGCCTGCTCTGGTGCCTGGCCTCGCGCCGCCGTGTAT
CGCCCCGCCCTGGGCGGCAAGGCTGGCCCGGTCGGCACCAGTTGCGTGAGCGGAAAGATGGCCGCTTCCC
GGCCCTGCTGCAGGGAGCTCAAAATGGAGGACGCGGCGCTCGGGAGAGCGGGCGGGTGAGTCACCCACAC
AAAGGAAAAGGGCCTTTCCGTCCTCAGCCGTCGCTTCATGTGACTCCACGGAGTACCGGGCGCCGTCCAG
GCACCTCGATTAGTTCTCGAGCTTTTGGAGTACGTCGTCTTTAGGTTGGGGGGAGGGGTTTTATGCGATG
GAGTTTCCCCACACTGAGTGGGTGGAGACTGAAGTTAGGCCAGCTTGGCACTTGATGTAATTCTCCTTGG
AATTTGCCCTTTTTGAGTTTGGATCTTGGTTCATTCTCAAGCCTCAGACAGTGGTTCAAAGTTTTTTTCT
TCCATTTCAGGTGTCGTGAGGTACCGGATCCATGGGTAAGCCTATCCCTAACCCTCTCCTCGGTCTCGAT
TCTACGGCTAGCATGGATGTATTCATGAAAGGACTTTCAAAGGCCAAGGAGGGAGTTGTGGCTGCTGCTG
AGAAAACCAAACAGGGTGTGGCAGAAGCAGCAGGAAAGACAAAAGAG
[192 nt withheld, positions 1588-1779]
TTGGGCAAGAATGAAGAAGGAGCCCCACAGGAAGGAATTCTGGAAGATATGCCTGTGGATCCTGACAATG
AGGCTTATGAAATGCCTTCTGAGGAAGGGTATCAAGACTACGAACCTGAAGCCTAAGAAATATCTTTGCT
CCCAGTTTCTTGAGATCTGAATTCGATATCAAGCTTATCGATAATCAACCTCTGGATTACAAAATTTGTG
AAAGATTGACTGGTATTCTTAACTATGTTGCTCCTTTTACGCTATGTGGATACGCTGCTTTAATGCCTTT
GTATCATGCTATTGCTTCCCGTATGGCTTTCATTTTCTCCTCCTTGTATAAATCCTGGTTGCTGTCTCTT
TATGAGGAGTTGTGGCCCGTTGTCAGGCAACGTGGCGTGGTGTGCACTGTGTTTGCTGACGCAACCCCCA
CTGGTTGGGGCATTGCCACCACCTGTCAGCTCCTTTCCGGGACTTTCGCTTTCCCCCTCCCTATTGCCAC
GGCGGAACTCATCGCCGCCTGCCTTGCCCGCTGCTGGACAGGGGCTCGGCTGTTGGGCACTGACAATTCC
GTGGTGTTGTCGGGGAAATCATCGTCCTTTCCTTGGCTGCTCGCCTATGTTGCCACCTGGATTCTGCGCG
GGACGTCCTTCTGCTACGTCCCTTCGGCCCTCAATCCAGCGGACCTTCCTTCCCGCGGCCTGCTGCCGGC
TCTGCGGCCTCTTCCGCGTCTTCGCCTTCGCCCTCAGACGAGTCGGATCTCCCTTTGGGCCGCCTCCCCG
CATCGATACCGAGCGCTGCTCGAGAGATCTACGGGTGGCATCCCTGTGACCCCTCCCCAGTGCCTCTCCT
GGCCCTGGAAGTTGCCACTCCAGTGCCCACCAGCCTTGTCCTAATAAAATTAAGTTGCATCATTTTGTCT
GACTAGGTGTCCTTCTATAATATTATGGGGTGGAGGGGGGTGGTATGGAGCAAGGGGCAAGTTGGGAAGA
CAACCTGTAGGGCCTGCGGGGTCTATTGGGAACCAAGCTGGAGTGCAGTGGCACAATCTTGGCTCACTGC
AATCTCCGCCTCCTGGGTTCAAGCGATTCTCCTGCCTCAGCCTCCCGAGTTGTTGGGATTCCAGGCATGC
ATGACCAGGCTCAGCTAATTTTTGTTTTTTTGGTAGAGACGGGGTTTCACCATATTGGCCAGGCTGGTCT
CCAACTCCTAATCTCAGGTGATCTACCCACCTTGGCCTCCCAAATTGCTGGGATTACAGGCGTGAACCAC
TGCTCCCTTCCCTGTCCTTCTGATTTTGTAGGTAACCACGTGCGGACCGAGCGGCCGCAGGAACCCCTAG
TGATGGAGTTGGCCACTCCCTCTCTGCGCGCTCGCTCGCTCACTGAGGCCGGGCGACCAAAGGTCGCCCG
ACGCCCGGGCTTTGCCCGGGCGGCCTCAGTGAGCGAGCGAGCGCGCAGCTGCCTGCAGGGGCGCCTGATG
CGGTATTTTCTCCTTACGCATCTGTGCGGTATTTCACACCGCATA
[142 nt withheld, positions 3295-3436]
C
[141 nt withheld, positions 3438-3578]
CCTTTGACGTTGGAGTCCACGTTCTTT
[37 nt withheld, positions 3606-3642]
ACCCTATCTCGGGCTATTCTTTTGATTTATAAGGGATTTTGCCGATTTCGGCCTATTGGTTAAAAAATGA
GCTGATTTAACAAAAATTTAACGCGAATTTTAACAAAATATTAACGTTTACAATTTTATGGTGCACTCTC
AGTACAATCTGCTCTGATGCCGCATAGTTAAGCCAGCCCCGACACCCGCCAACACCCGCTGACGCGCCCT
GACGGGCTTGTCTGCTCCCGGCATCCGCTTACAGACAAGCTGTGACCGTCTCCGGGAGCTGCATGTGTCA
GAGGTTTTCACCGTCATCACCGAAACGCGCGAGACGAAAGGGCCTCGTGATACGCCTATTTTTATAGGTT
AATGTCATGATAATAATGGTTTCTTAGACGTCAGGTGGCACTTTTCGGGGAAATGTGCGCGGAACCCCTA
TTTGTTTATTTTTCTAAATACATTCAAATATGTATCCGCTCATGAGACAATAACCCTGATAAATGCTTCA
ATAATATTGAAAAAGGAAGAGTATGAGTATTCAACATTTCCGTGTCGCCCTTATTCCCTTTTTTGCGGCA
TTTTGCCTTCCTGTTTTTGCTCACCCAGAAACGCTGGTGAAAGTAAAAGATGCTGAAGATCAGTTGGGTG
CACGAGTGGGTTACATCGAACTGGATCTCAACAGCGGTAAGATCCTTGAGAGTTTTCGCCCCGAAGAACG
TTTTCCAATGATGAGCACTTTTAAAGTTCTGCTATGTGGCGCGGTATTATCCCGTATTGACGCCGGGCAA
GAGCAACTCGGTCGCCGCATACACTATTCTCAGAATGACTTGGTTGAGTACTCACCAGTCACAGAAAAGC
ATCTTACGGATGGCATGACAGTAAGAGAATTATGCAGTGCTGCCATAACCATGAGTGATAACACTGCGGC
CAACTTACTTCTGACAACGATCGGAGGACCGAAGGAGCTAACCGCTTTTTTGCACAACATGGGGGATCAT
GTAACTCGCCTTGATCGTTGGGAACCGGAGCTGAATGAAGCCATACCAAACGACGAGCGTGACACCACGA
TGCCTGTAGCAATGGCAACAACGTTGCGCAAACTATTAACTGGCGAACTACTTACTCTAGCTTCCCGGCA
ACAATTAATAGACTGGATGGAGGCGGATAAAGTTGCAGGACCACTTCTGCGCTCGGCCCTTCCGGCTGGC
TGGTTTATTGCTGATAAATCTGGAGCCGGTGAGCGTGGGTCTCGCGGTATCATTGCAGCACTGGGGCCAG
ATGGTAAGCCCTCCCGTATCGTAGTTATCTACACGACGGGGAGTCAGGCAACTATGGATGAACGAAATAG
ACAGATCGCTGAGATAGGTGCCTCACTGATTAAGCATTGGTAACTGTCAGACCAAGTTTACTCATATATA
CTTTAGATTGATTTAAAACTTCATTTTTAATTTAAAAGGATCTAGGTGAAGATCCTTTTTGATAATCTCA
TGACCAAAATCCCTTAACGTGAGTTTTCGTTCCACTGAGCGTCAGACCCCGTAGAAAAGATCAAAGGATC
TTCTTGAGATCCTTTTTTTCTGCGCGTAATCTGCTGCTTGCAAACAAAAAAACCACCGCTACCAGCGGTG
GTTTGTTTGCCGGATCAAGAGCTACCAACTCTTTTTCCGAAGGTAACTGGCTTCAGCAGAGCGCAGATAC
CAAATACTGTCCTTCTAGTGTAGCCGTAGTTAGGCCACCACTTCAAGAACTCTGTAGCACCGCCTACATA
CCTCGCTCTGCTAATCCTGTTACCAGTGGCTGCTGCCAGTGGCGATAAGTCGTGTCTTACCGGGTTGGAC
TCAAGACGATAGTTACCGGATAAGGCGCAGCGGTCGGGCTGAACGGGGGGTTCGTGCACACAGCCCAGCT
TGGAGCGAACGACCTACACCGAACTGAGATACCTACAGCGTGAGCTATGAGAAAGCGCCACGCTTCCCGA
AGGGAGAAAGGCGGACAGGTATCCGGTAAGCGGCAGGGTCGGAACAGGAGAGCGCACGAGGGAGCTTCCA
GGGGGAAACGCCTGGTATCTTTATAGTCCTGTCGGGTTTCGCCACCTCTGACTTGAGCGTCGATTTTTGT
GATGCTCGTCAGGGGGGCGGAGCCTATGGAAAAACGCCAGCAACGCGGCCTTTTTACGGTTCCTGGCCTT
TTGCTGGCCTTTTGCTCACATGT
Features (pLannotate 1.2.2; 18 found; start..end, strand, type, name):
      1..141     -  repeat_region  AAV2 ITR: inverted terminal repeat of adeno-associated virus serotype 2 inverted
    169..235     +  CDS            small t antigen (fragment): SV40 (simian virus 40) small t antigen
    261..472     +  promoter       EF-1α core promoter: core promoter for human elongation factor EF-1α
    473..581     +  intron         EF-1α intron A (fragment): intron upstream of the start codon of human EF-1α
   1207..1410    +  intron         EF-1α intron A: truncated intron upstream of the start codon of human EF-1α
   1435..1476    +  CDS            V5 tag: epitope tag from simian virus 5
   1483..1902    +  CDS            SNCA (sequence partly withheld): SYUA_HUMAN - Also known as NACP, PARK1. Experimental evidence at protein level: Swiss-Prot protein existence level 1. Neuronal protein that plays several roles in synaptic activity such as regulation of synaptic vesicle trafficking and subsequent neurotransmitter release. Participates as a monomer in synaptic vesicle exocytosis by enhancing vesicle priming, fusion and dilation of exocytotic fusion pores (PubMed:28288128, PubMed:30404828). Mechanistically, acts by increasing local Ca(2+) release from microdomains which is essential for the enhancement of ATP-induced exocytosis (PubMed:30404828)
   1938..1962    +  misc_feature   MCS (fragment): pBluescript multiple cloning site
   1962..2550    +  misc_feature   WPRE: woodchuck hepatitis virus posttranscriptional regulatory element
   2582..3058    +  polyA_signal   hGH poly(A) signal: human growth hormone polyadenylation signal
   3098..3238    +  repeat_region  AAV2 ITR: inverted terminal repeat of adeno-associated virus serotype 2 inverted
   3243..3294    -  misc_feature   bom (fragment): basis of mobility region from pBR322
   3313..3693    +  rep_origin     M13 ori (sequence partly withheld): M13 bacteriophage origin of replication; arrow indicates direction of (+) strand synthesis
   3769..3818    -  misc_feature   bom (fragment): basis of mobility region from pBR322
   3920..3955    -  CDS            rop (fragment): Rop protein, which maintains plasmids at low copy number; rop
   4050..4154    +  promoter       AmpR promoter: bla
   4155..5015    +  CDS            AmpR: β-lactamase; bla; confers resistance to ampicillin, carbenicillin, and related antibiotics
   5186..5774    +  rep_origin     ori: high-copy-number ColE1/pMB1/pBR322/pUC origin of replication
