[The description below was written by a language model from this plasmid's Addgene catalogue record and pLannotate feature annotations shown in this document.]
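Description:
pOTTC293 - pAAV EF1a V5-synuclein (WT) is a 5,835 bp AAV transfer (packaging) plasmid for mammalian expression of wild-type human alpha-synuclein. It was derived from the pAAV-EF1a double-floxed hChR2(H134R)-mCherry-WPRE-HGHpA backbone by ligation-independent cloning. The annotated features show no lox sites or opsin/mCherry sequences, which is consistent with a constitutive rather than Cre-dependent cassette. In bacteria the plasmid is maintained through a high-copy ColE1/pUC-type origin and selected with ampicillin via the β-lactamase gene and its promoter. An M13/f1-type phage origin is also present. The short bom, rop and SV40 small t antigen matches are fragments and most likely backbone remnants rather than functional parts.

The expression cassette lies between two AAV2 inverted terminal repeats, the cis elements needed for replication and encapsidation of the intervening DNA into recombinant AAV particles when rep, cap and helper functions are supplied in trans. Transcription is driven by the human EF-1α promoter, annotated as the core promoter plus intron A segments, which gives strong, broad expression in mammalian cells. It is followed by an N-terminal V5 epitope tag fused to the SNCA coding sequence (about 420 bp), so the exogenous protein can be told apart from endogenous synuclein with anti-V5 antibodies. Downstream, a WPRE enhances transcript stability and expression, and the human growth hormone polyadenylation signal terminates the message.

The construct can be used for direct transfection or for producing AAV vectors that overexpress alpha-synuclein. The associated publication concerns alpha-synuclein clearance and autophagy, so it fits models of Parkinson's disease-related synucleinopathy.
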