Addgene plasmid #60057: pOTTC293 - pAAV EF1a V5-synuclein (WT)
Purpose: An AAV packaging vector that expresses wildtype alpha-synuclein under control of the EF1a promoter.
Depositing lab: Brandon Harvey. Depositing organization: National Institute on Drug Abuse (NIDA). Publication: The beneficial effect of a prolyl oligopeptidase inhibitor, KYP-2047, on alpha-synuclein clearance and autophagy in A30P transgenic mouse. Savolainen MH, Richie CT, Harvey BK, Mannisto PT, Maguire-Zeiss KA, Myohanen TT. Neurobiol Dis. 2014 Aug;68:1-15. doi: 10.1016/j.nbd.2014.04.003. Epub 2014 Apr 16. PubMed 24746855.
Backbone
  Vector backbone: pAAV-EF1a-double floxed-hChR2(H134R)-mCherry-WPRE-HGHpA (Addgene 20297)
  Backbone manufacturer: Karl Deisseroth
  Vector type: Mammalian Expression, AAV
Growth in bacteria
  Bacterial resistance: Ampicillin, 100 μg/mL
  Growth temperature: 30°C
  Growth strain: Stbl3
  Copy number: High Copy
Gene/Insert
  Gene/Insert name: alpha-synuclein (alt name: SCNA)
  Species: H. sapiens (human); human
  Insert size (bp): 423
  GenBank ID: NM_000345
  Entrez Gene: SNCA (a.k.a. NACP, PARK1, PARK4, PD1)
  Promoter: EF1a
  Tag / fusion protein: V5 (N terminal on insert)
  Cloning method: Ligation Independent Cloning
  Sequencing primers: 5′ EF1a_F1; 3′ WPRE_R1
Terms and licenses: Academic/Nonprofit Terms; Industry Terms: Not Available to Industry
How to cite: pOTTC293 - pAAV EF1a V5-synuclein (WT) was a gift from Brandon Harvey (Addgene plasmid # 60057 ; http://n2t.net/addgene:60057 ; RRID:Addgene_60057)
