>Addgene plasmid #60057 | pOTTC293 - pAAV EF1a V5-synuclein (WT) | addgene partial sequence | sequence record 98086 | EF1a-F 5'-TCAAGCCTCAGACAGTGGTTC-3'
TTTCAGGTGTCGTGAGGTACCGGATCCATGGGTAAGCCTATCCCTAACCCTCTCCTCGGTCTCGATTCTA
CGGCTAGCATGGATGTATTCATGAAAGGACTTTCAAAGGCCAAGGAGGGAGTTGTGGCTGCTGCTGAGAA
AACCAAACAGGGTGTGGCAGAAGCAGCAGGAAAGACAAAAGAG
[192 nt withheld, positions 184-375]
TTGGGCAAGAATGAAGAAGGAGCCCCACAGGAAGGAATTCTGGAAGATATGCCTGTGGATCCTGACAATG
AGGCTTATGAAATGCCTTCTGAGGAAGGGTATCAAGACTACGAACCTGAAGCCTAAGAAATATCTTTGCT
CCCAGTTTCTTGAGATCTGAATTCGATATCAAGCTTATCGATAATCAACCTCTGGATTACAAAATTTGTG
AAAGATTGACTGGTATTCTTAACTATGTTGCTCCTTTTACGCTATGTGGATACGCTGCTTTAATGCCTTT
GTATCATGCTATTGCTTCCCGTATGGCTTTCATTTTCTCCTCCTTGTATAAATCCTGGTTGCTGTCTCTT
TATGAGGAGTTGTGGCCCGTTGTCAGGCAACGTGGCGTGGTGTGCACTGTGTTTGCTGACGCAACCCCCA
CTGGTTGGGGCATTGCCACCACCTGTCAGCTCCTTTCCGGGACTTTCGCTTTCCCCCTCCCTATTGCCAC
GGCGGAACTCATCGCCGCCTGCCTTGCCCGCTGCTGG
