>Addgene plasmid #60057 | pOTTC293 - pAAV EF1a V5-synuclein (WT) | addgene partial sequence | sequence record 98087 | WPRE-R 5'-CATAGCGTAAAAGGAGCAACA-3'
AGTCAATCTTTCACAAATTTTGTAATCCAGAGGTTGATTATCGATAAGCTTGATATCGAATTCAGATCTC
AAGAAACTGGGAGCAAAGATATTTCTTAGGCTTCAGGTTCGTAGTCTTGATACCCTTCCTCAGAAGGCAT
TTCATAAGCCTCATTGTCAGGATCCACAGGCATATCTTCCAGAATTCCTTCCTGTGGGGCTCCTTCTTCA
TTCTTGCCCAA
[192 nt withheld, positions 222-413]
CTCTTTTGTCTTTCCTGCTGCTTCTGCCACACCCTGTTTGGTTTTCTCAGCAGCAGCCACAACTCCCTCC
TTGGCCTTTGAAAGTCCTTTCATGAATACATCCATGCTAGCCGTAGAATCGAGACCGAGGAGAGGGTTAG
GGATAGGCTTACCCATGGATCCGGTACCTCACGACACCTGAAATGGAAGAAAAAAACTTTGAACCACTGT
CTGAGGCTTGAGAATGAACCAAGATCCAAACTCAAAAAGGGCAAATTCCAAGGAGAATTACATCAAGTGC
CAAGCTGGCCTAACTTCAGTCTCCACCCACTCAGTGTGGGGAAACTCCATCGCATAAAACCCCTCCCCCC
AACCTAAAGACGACGTACTCCAAAAGCTCGAGAACTAATCGAGGTGCCTGGACGGCGCCCGGTACTCCGT
GGAGTCACATGAAGCGACG
